>Addgene plasmid #143211 | TFORF0391 | addgene full sequence | sequence record 396089 | Addgene NGS Result
TTAATGTAGTCTTATGCAATACTCTTGTAGTCTTGCAACATGGTAACGATGAGTTAGCAACATGCCTTAC
AAGGAGAGAAAAAGCACCGTGCATGCCGATTGGTGGAAGTAAGGTGGTACGATCGTGCCTTATTAGGAAG
GCAACAGACGGGTCTGACATGGATTGGACGAACCACTGAATTGCCGCATTGCAGAGATATTGTATTTAAG
TGCCTAGCTCGATACATAAACGGGTCTCTCTGGTTAGACCAGATCTGAGCCTGGGAGCTCTCTGGCTAAC
TAGGGAACCCACTGCTTAAGCCTCAATAAAGCTTGCCTTGAGTGCTTCAAGTAGTGTGTGCCCGTCTGTT
GTGTGACTCTGGTAACTAGAGATCCCTCAGACCCTTTTAGTCAGTGTGGAAAATCTCTAGCAGTGGCGCC
CGAACAGGGACTTGAAAGCGAAAGGGAAACCAGAGGAGCTCTCTCGACGCAGGACTCGGCTTGCTGAAGC
GCGCACGGCAAGAGGCGAGGGGCGGCGACTGGTGAGTACGCCAAAAATTTTGACTAGCGGAGGCTAGAAG
GAGAGAGATGGGTGCGAGAGCGTCAGTATTAAGCGGGGGAGAATTAGATCGCGATGGGAAAAAATTCGGT
TAAGGCCAGGGGGAAAGAAAAAATATAAATTAAAACATATAGTATGGGCAAGCAGGGAGCTAGAACGATT
CGCAGTTAATCCTGGCCTGTTAGAAACATCAGAAGGCTGTAGACAAATACTGGGACAGCTACAACCATCC
CTTCAGACAGGATCAGAAGAACTTAGATCATTATATAATACAGTAGCAACCCTCTATTGTGTGCATCAAA
GGATAGAGATAAAAGACACCAAGGAAGCTTTAGACAAGATAGAGGAAGAGCAAAACAAAAGTAAGACCAC
CGCACAGCAAGCGGCCGCTGATCTTCAGACCTGGAGGAGGAGATATGAGGGACAATTGGAGAAGTGAATT
ATATAAATATAAAGTAGTAAAAATTGAACCATTAGGAGTAGCACCCACCAAGGCAAAGAGAAGAGTGGTG
CAGAGAGAAAAAAGAGCAGTGGGAATAGGAGCTTTGTTCCTTGGGTTCTTGGGAGCAGCAGGAAGCACTA
TGGGCGCAGCGTCAATGACGCTGACGGTACAGGCCAGACAATTATTGTCTGGTATAGTGCAGCAGCAGAA
CAATTTGCTGAGGGCTATTGAGGCGCAACAGCATCTGTTGCAACTCACAGTCTGGGGCATCAAGCAGCTC
CAGGCAAGAATCCTGGCTGTGGAAAGATACCTAAAGGATCAACAGCTCCTGGGGATTTGGGGTTGCTCTG
GAAAACTCATTTGCACCACTGCTGTGCCTTGGAATGCTAGTTGGAGTAATAAATCTCTGGAACAGATTTG
GAATCACACGACCTGGATGGAGTGGGACAGAGAAATTAACAATTACACAAGCTTAATACACTCCTTAATT
GAAGAATCGCAAAACCAGCAAGAAAAGAATGAACAAGAATTATTGGAATTAGATAAATGGGCAAGTTTGT
GGAATTGGTTTAACATAACAAATTGGCTGTGGTATATAAAATTATTCATAATGATAGTAGGAGGCTTGGT
AGGTTTAAGAATAGTTTTTGCTGTACTTTCTATAGTGAATAGAGTTAGGCAGGGATATTCACCATTATCG
TTTCAGACCCACCTCCCAACCCCGAGGGGACCCATGCATTGCATCTCAATTAGTCAGCAACCAGGTGTGG
AAAGTCCCCAGGCTCCCCAGCAGGCAGAAGTATGCAAAGCATGCGTCTCAATTAGTCAGCAACCATAGTC
CCGCCCCTAACTCCGCCCATCCCGCCCCTAACTCCGCCCAGTTCCGCCCATTCTCCGCCCCATGGCTGAC
TAATTTTTTTTATTTATGCAGAGGCCGAGGCCGCCTCGGCCTCTGAGCTATTCCAGAAGTAGTGAGGAGG
CTTTTTTGGAGGCCTAGGCTTTTGCAAAAAGCTTTCTAGAGGTACCACCGGAGCTTACCATGACCGAGTA
CAAGCCCACGGTGCGCCTCGCCACCCGCGACGACGTCCCCAGGGCCGTACGCACCCTCGCCGCCGCGTTC
GCCGACTACCCCGCCACGCGCCACACCGTCGATCCGGACCGCCACATCGAGCGGGTCACCGAGCTGCAAG
AACTCTTCCTCACGCGCGTCGGGCTCGACATCGGCAAGGTGTGGGTCGCGGACGACGGCGCCGCCGTGGC
GGTCTGGACCACGCCGGAGAGCGTCGAAGCGGGGGCGGTGTTCGCCGAGATCGGCCCGCGCATGGCCGAG
TTGAGCGGTTCCCGGCTGGCCGCGCAGCAACAGATGGAAGGCCTCCTGGCGCCGCACCGGCCCAAGGAGC
CCGCGTGGTTCCTGGCCACCGTCGGCGTCTCGCCCGACCACCAGGGCAAGGGTCTGGGCAGCGCCGTCGT
GCTCCCCGGAGTGGAGGCGGCCGAGCGCGCCGGGGTGCCCGCCTTCCTGGAGACCTCCGCGCCCCGCAAC
CTCCCCTTCTACGAGCGGCTCGGCTTCACCGTCACCGCCGACGTCGAGGTGCCCGAAGGACCGCGCACCT
GGTGCATGACCCGCAAGCCCGGTGCCAGTTAACGAATTCTAGATCTTGAGACAAATGGCAGTATTCATCC
ACAATTTTAAAAGAAAAGGGGGGATTGGGGGGTACAGTGCAGGGGAAAGAATAGTAGACATAATAGCAAC
AGACATACAAACTAAAGAATTACAAAAACAAATTACAAAAATTCAAAATTTTCGGGTTTATTACAGGGAC
AGCAGAGATCCACTTTGGCGCCGGCTCGAGGCCTGCAGGTGCAAAGATGGATAAAGTTTTAAACAGAGAG
GAATCTTTGCAGCTAATGGACCTTCTAGGTCTTGAAAGGAGTGGGAATTGGCTCCGGTGCCCGTCAGTGG
GCAGAGCGCACATCGCCCACAGTCCCCGAGAAGTTGGGGGGAGGGGTCGGCAATTGAACCGGTGCCTAGA
GAAGGTGGCGCGGGGTAAACTGGGAAAGTGATGTCGTGTACTGGCTCCGCCTTTTTCCCGAGGGTGGGGG
AGAACCGTATATAAGTGCAGTAGTCGCCGTGAACGTTCTTTTTCGCAACGGGTTTGCCGCCAGAACACAG
GTAAGTGCCGTGTGTGGTTCCCGCGGGCCTGGCCTCTTTACGGGTTATGGCCCTTGCGTGCCTTGAATTA
CTTCCACCTGGCTGCAGTACGTGATTCTTGATCCCGAGCTTCGGGTTGGAAGTGGGTGGGAGAGTTCGAG
GCCTTGCGCTTAAGGAGCCCCTTCGCCTCGTGCTTGAGTTGAGGCCTGGCCTGGGCGCTGGGGCCGCCGC
GTGCGAATCTGGTGGCACCTTCGCGCCTGTCTCGCTGCTTTCGATAAGTCTCTAGCCATTTAAAATTTTT
GATGACCTGCTGCGACGCTTTTTTTCTGGCAAGATAGTCTTGTAAATGCGGGCCAAGATCTGCACACTGG
TATTTCGGTTTTTGGGGCCGCGGGCGGCGACGGGGCCCGTGCGTCCCAGCGCACATGTTCGGCGAGGCGG
GGCCTGCGAGCGCGGCCACCGAGAATCGGACGGGGGTAGTCTCAAGCTGGCCGGCCTGCTCTGGTGCCTG
GCCTCGCGCCGCCGTGTATCGCCCCGCCCTGGGCGGCAAGGCTGGCCCGGTCGGCACCAGTTGCGTGAGC
GGAAAGATGGCCGCTTCCCGGCCCTGCTGCAGGGAGCTCAAAATGGAGGACGCGGCGCTCGGGAGAGCGG
GCGGGTGAGTCACCCACACAAAGGAAAAGGGCCTTTCCGTCCTCAGCCGTCGCTTCATGTGACTCCACGG
AGTACCGGGCGCCGTCCAGGCACCTCGATTAGTTCTCGAGCTTTTGGAGTACGTCGTCTTTAGGTTGGGG
GGAGGGGTTTTATGCGATGGAGTTTCCCCACACTGAGTGGGTGGAGACTGAAGTTAGGCCAGCTTGGCAC
TTGATGTAATTCTCCTTGGAATTTGCCCTTTTTGAGTTTGGATCTTGGTTCATTCTCAAGCCTCAGACAG
TGGTTCAAAGTTTTTTTCTTCCATTTCAGGTGTCGTGAGGCTAGCACCGCCACCATGGCGGCCTATCCGG
AGAGCTGCGTGGACACTACGGTGCTGGACTTCGTCGCAGACCTGTCCCTGGCCTCCCCGAGACGCCCTCT
CCTCTGCGACTTCGCACCCGGGGTCTCCTTGGGGGACCCAGCCCTTGCGCTCCGAGAGGGAAGACCCAGG
AGGATGGCGCGGTTTGAAGAGGGGGACCCAGAAGAAGAGGAGTGCGAAGTGGACCAGGGGGACGGAGAAG
AGGAGGAGGAAGAGGAGCGCGGAAGAGGTGTCTCCCTATTAGGCCGCCCCAAGAGGAAAAGGGTGATCAC
CTACGCCCAGCGCCAGGCCGCCAACATCCGCGAAAGGAAGCGGATGTTCAACCTCAACGAGGCCTTTGAC
CAGCTGCGGAGGAAGGTGCCCACGTTTGCTTACGAGAAAAGGCTGTCCCGGATCGAGACCCTCCGCCTGG
CCATCGTCTATATCTCCTTCATGACCGAGCTCTTGGAGAGCTGTGAGAAGAAGGAAAGCGGCTAGTAATG
AACTAGTCCGTAACTTGAAAGTATTTCGATTTCTTGGCTTTATATATCTTGTGGAAAGGACGATATCTAT
GTCTCAGCCGACGTGTCACGCGTTAAGTCGACAATCAACCTCTGGATTACAAAATTTGTGAAAGATTGAC
TGGTATTCTTAACTATGTTGCTCCTTTTACGCTATGTGGATACGCTGCTTTAATGCCTTTGTATCATGCT
ATTGCTTCCCGTATGGCTTTCATTTTCTCCTCCTTGTATAAATCCTGGTTGCTGTCTCTTTATGAGGAGT
TGTGGCCCGTTGTCAGGCAACGTGGCGTGGTGTGCACTGTGTTTGCTGACGCAACCCCCACTGGTTGGGG
CATTGCCACCACCTGTCAGCTCCTTTCCGGGACTTTCGCTTTCCCCCTCCCTATTGCCACGGCGGAACTC
ATCGCCGCCTGCCTTGCCCGCTGCTGGACAGGGGCTCGGCTGTTGGGCACTGACAATTCCGTGGTGTTGT
CGGGGAAATCATCGTCCTTTCCTTGGCTGCTCGCCTGTGTTGCCACCTGGATTCTGCGCGGGACGTCCTT
CTGCTACGTCCCTTCGGCCCTCAATCCAGCGGACCTTCCTTCCCGCGGCCTGCTGCCGGCTCTGCGGCCT
CTTCCGCGTCTTCGCCTTCGCCCTCAGACGAGTCGGATCTCCCTTTGGGCCGCCTCCCCGCGTCGACTTT
AAGACCAATGACTTACAAGGCAGCTGTAGATCTTAGCCACTTTTTAAAAGAAAAGGGGGGACTGGAAGGG
CTAATTCACTCCCAACGAAGACAAGATCTGCTTTTTGCTTGTACTGGGTCTCTCTGGTTAGACCAGATCT
GAGCCTGGGAGCTCTCTGGCTAACTAGGGAACCCACTGCTTAAGCCTCAATAAAGCTTGCCTTGAGTGCT
TCAAGTAGTGTGTGCCCGTCTGTTGTGTGACTCTGGTAACTAGAGATCCCTCAGACCCTTTTAGTCAGTG
TGGAAAATCTCTAGCAGTACGTATAGTAGTTCATGTCATCTTATTATTCAGTATTTATAACTTGCAAAGA
AATGAATATCAGAGAGTGAGAGGAACTTGTTTATTGCAGCTTATAATGGTTACAAATAAAGCAATAGCAT
CACAAATTTCACAAATAAAGCATTTTTTTCACTGCATTCTAGTTGTGGTTTGTCCAAACTCATCAATGTA
TCTTATCATGTCTGGCTCTAGCTATCCCGCCCCTAACTCCGCCCATCCCGCCCCTAACTCCGCCCAGTTC
CGCCCATTCTCCGCCCCATGGCTGACTAATTTTTTTTATTTATGCAGAGGCCGAGGCCGCCTCGGCCTCT
GAGCTATTCCAGAAGTAGTGAGGAGGCTTTTTTGGAGGCCTAGGGACGTACCCAATTCGCCCTATAGTGA
GTCGTATTACGCGCGCTCACTGGCCGTCGTTTTACAACGTCGTGACTGGGAAAACCCTGGCGTTACCCAA
CTTAATCGCCTTGCAGCACATCCCCCTTTCGCCAGCTGGCGTAATAGCGAAGAGGCCCGCACCGATCGCC
CTTCCCAACAGTTGCGCAGCCTGAATGGCGAATGGG
[124 nt withheld, positions 6197-6320]
C
[91 nt withheld, positions 6322-6412]
A
[49 nt withheld, positions 6414-6462]
CCTTTGACGTTGGAGTCCACGTTCTTT
[37 nt withheld, positions 6490-6526]
ACCCTATCTCGGTCTATTCTTTTGATTTATAAGGGATTTTGCCGATTTCGGCCTATTGGTTAAAAAATGA
GCTGATTTAACAAAAATTTAACGCGAATTTTAACAAAATATTAACGCTTACAATTTAGGTGGCACTTTTC
GGGGAAATGTGCGCGGAACCCCTATTTGTTTATTTTTCTAAATACATTCAAATATGTATCCGCTCATGAG
ACAATAACCCTGATAAATGCTTCAATAATATTGAAAAAGGAAGAGTATGAGTATTCAACATTTCCGTGTC
GCCCTTATTCCCTTTTTTGCGGCATTTTGCCTTCCTGTTTTTGCTCACCCAGAAACGCTGGTGAAAGTAA
AAGATGCTGAAGATCAGTTGGGTGCACGAGTGGGTTACATCGAACTGGATCTCAACAGCGGTAAGATCCT
TGAGAGTTTTCGCCCCGAAGAACGTTTTCCAATGATGAGCACTTTTAAAGTTCTGCTATGTGGCGCGGTA
TTATCCCGTATTGACGCCGGGCAAGAGCAACTCGGTCGCCGCATACACTATTCTCAGAATGACTTGGTTG
AGTACTCACCAGTCACAGAAAAGCATCTTACGGATGGCATGACAGTAAGAGAATTATGCAGTGCTGCCAT
AACCATGAGTGATAACACTGCGGCCAACTTACTTCTGACAACGATCGGAGGACCGAAGGAGCTAACCGCT
TTTTTGCACAACATGGGGGATCATGTAACTCGCCTTGATCGTTGGGAACCGGAGCTGAATGAAGCCATAC
CAAACGACGAGCGTGACACCACGATGCCTGTAGCAATGGCAACAACGTTGCGCAAACTATTAACTGGCGA
ACTACTTACTCTAGCTTCCCGGCAACAATTAATAGACTGGATGGAGGCGGATAAAGTTGCAGGACCACTT
CTGCGCTCGGCCCTTCCGGCTGGCTGGTTTATTGCTGATAAATCTGGAGCCGGTGAGCGTGGGTCTCGCG
GTATCATTGCAGCACTGGGGCCAGATGGTAAGCCCTCCCGTATCGTAGTTATCTACACGACGGGGAGTCA
GGCAACTATGGATGAACGAAATAGACAGATCGCTGAGATAGGTGCCTCACTGATTAAGCATTGGTAACTG
TCAGACCAAGTTTACTCATATATACTTTAGATTGATTTAAAACTTCATTTTTAATTTAAAAGGATCTAGG
TGAAGATCCTTTTTGATAATCTCATGACCAAAATCCCTTAACGTGAGTTTTCGTTCCACTGAGCGTCAGA
CCCCGTAGAAAAGATCAAAGGATCTTCTTGAGATCCTTTTTTTCTGCGCGTAATCTGCTGCTTGCAAACA
AAAAAACCACCGCTACCAGCGGTGGTTTGTTTGCCGGATCAAGAGCTACCAACTCTTTTTCCGAAGGTAA
CTGGCTTCAGCAGAGCGCAGATACCAAATACTGTTCTTCTAGTGTAGCCGTAGTTAGGCCACCACTTCAA
GAACTCTGTAGCACCGCCTACATACCTCGCTCTGCTAATCCTGTTACCAGTGGCTGCTGCCAGTGGCGAT
AAGTCGTGTCTTACCGGGTTGGACTCAAGACGATAGTTACCGGATAAGGCGCAGCGGTCGGGCTGAACGG
GGGGTTCGTGCACACAGCCCAGCTTGGAGCGAACGACCTACACCGAACTGAGATACCTACAGCGTGAGCT
ATGAGAAAGCGCCACGCTTCCCGAAGGGAGAAAGGCGGACAGGTATCCGGTAAGCGGCAGGGTCGGAACA
GGAGAGCGCACGAGGGAGCTTCCAGGGGGAAACGCCTGGTATCTTTATAGTCCTGTCGGGTTTCGCCACC
TCTGACTTGAGCGTCGATTTTTGTGATGCTCGTCAGGGGGGCGGAGCCTATGGAAAAACGCCAGCAACGC
GGCCTTTTTACGGTTCCTGGCCTTTTGCTGGCCTTTTGCTCACATGTTCTTTCCTGCGTTATCCCCTGAT
TCTGTGGATAACCGTATTACCGCCTTTGAGTGAGCTGATACCGCTCGCCGCAGCCGAACGACCGAGCGCA
GCGAGTCAGTGAGCGAGGAAGCGGAAGAGCGCCCAATACGCAAACCGCCTCTCCCCGCGCGTTGGCCGAT
TCATTAATGCAGCTGGCACGACAGGTTTCCCGACTGGAAAGCGGGCAGTGAGCGCAACGCAATTAATGTG
AGTTAGCTCACTCATTAGGCACCCCAGGCTTTACACTTTATGCTTCCGGCTCGTATGTTGTGTGGAATTG
TGAGCGGATAACAATTTCACACAGGAAACAGCTATGACCATGATTACGCCAAGCGCGCAATTAACCCTCA
CTAAAGGGAACAAAAGCTGGAGCTGCAAGC
Features (pLannotate 1.2.2; 31 found; start..end, strand, type, name):
      5..231     +  promoter       RSV promoter: Rous sarcoma virus enhancer/promoter
    232..412     +  LTR            5' LTR (truncated): truncated 5' long terminal repeat (LTR) from HIV-1
    459..584     +  misc_feature   HIV-1 Ψ: packaging signal of human immunodeficiency virus type 1
    568..931     +  CDS            HIV-1 gag (fragment): gag protein from human immunodeficiency virus 1; gag
   1077..1310    +  misc_feature   RRE: The Rev response element (RRE) of HIV-1 allows for Rev-dependent mRNA export from the nucleus to the cytoplasm.
   1687..1713    +  CDS            Rev (fragment): human immunodeficiency virus 1 (HIV-1) Rev protein; rev; enhances nuclear export of unspliced and incompletely spliced viral mRNAs
   1720..1743    +  promoter       SV40 promoter (fragment): SV40 early promoter
   1744..1815    +  promoter       SV40 promoter (fragment): SV40 enhancer and early promoter
   1839..1974    +  rep_origin     SV40 ori: SV40 origin of replication
   2020..2616    +  CDS            PuroR (fragment): puromycin N-acetyltransferase; pac from Streptomyces; confers resistance to puromycin
   2665..2782    +  misc_feature   cPPT/CTS: central polypurine tract and central termination sequence of HIV-1
   2847..2913    +  CDS            small t antigen (fragment): SV40 (simian virus 40) small t antigen
   2920..4098    +  promoter       EF-1α promoter: strong constitutive promoter for human elongation factor EF-1α
   4115..4612    +  CDS            FERD3L: FER3L_HUMAN - Also known as BHLHA31, NATO3, NTWIST. Experimental evidence at protein level: Swiss-Prot protein existence level 1. Transcription factor that binds to the E-box and functions as inhibitor of transcription. DNA binding requires dimerization with an E protein. Inhibits transcription activation by ASCL1/MASH1 by sequestering E proteins (By similarity). From Homo sapiens (Human).
   4628..4681    +  promoter       U6 promoter (fragment): RNA polymerase III promoter for human U6 snRNA
   4723..5311    +  misc_feature   WPRE: woodchuck hepatitis virus posttranscriptional regulatory element
   5362..5381    +  misc_feature   cPPT/CTS (fragment): central polypurine tract and central termination sequence of HIV-1
   5383..5616    +  LTR            3' LTR (ΔU3): self-inactivating 3' long terminal repeat (LTR) from HIV-1
   5694..5815    +  polyA_signal   SV40 poly(A) signal: SV40 polyadenylation signal
   5855..5990    +  rep_origin     SV40 ori: SV40 origin of replication
   6011..6029    -  promoter       T7 promoter: promoter for bacteriophage T7 RNA polymerase
   6037..6192    +  CDS            lacZα (fragment): LacZα fragment of β-galactosidase; lacZ fragment
   6197..6625    +  rep_origin     f1 ori (sequence partly withheld): f1 bacteriophage origin of replication; arrow indicates direction of (+) strand synthesis
   6678..6782    +  promoter       AmpR promoter: bla
   6783..7643    +  CDS            AmpR: β-lactamase; bla; confers resistance to ampicillin, carbenicillin, and related antibiotics
   7814..8402    +  rep_origin     ori: high-copy-number ColE1/pMB1/pBR322/pUC origin of replication
   8585..8677    +  CDS            lacI (fragment): lac repressor; lacI; The lac repressor binds to the lac operator to inhibit transcription in E. coli. This inhibition can be relieved by adding lactose or isopropyl-β-D-thiogalactopyranoside (IPTG).
   8690..8711    +  protein_bind   CAP binding site: CAP binding activates transcription in the presence of cAMP. E. coli catabolite activator protein
   8726..8756    +  promoter       lac promoter: promoter for the E. coli lac operon
   8764..8780    +  protein_bind   lac operator: The lac repressor binds to the lac operator to inhibit transcription in E. coli. This inhibition can be relieved by adding lactose or isopropyl-β-D-thiogalactopyranoside (IPTG). lac repressor encoded by lacI
   8825..8843    +  promoter       T3 promoter: promoter for bacteriophage T3 RNA polymerase
