[The description below was written by a language model from this plasmid's Addgene catalogue record and pLannotate feature annotations shown in this document.]
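Description:
TFORF0391 is a lentiviral mammalian expression plasmid built on the pLX_TRC317 backbone and carrying the human transcription factor FERD3L (also called NATO3, N-TWIST or bHLHa31). FERD3L is a bHLH protein that binds E-box sequences as a dimer with E proteins and acts as a transcriptional inhibitor. The plasmid belongs to a barcoded transcription factor ORF collection in which each ORF is paired with a unique 24-bp barcode. The barcode allows the factor to be identified in pooled overexpression screens, such as those used to map directed differentiation. In bacteria the plasmid replicates from a high-copy ColE1/pUC-type origin and is selected with ampicillin (AmpR). An f1 origin and remnants of a lac/lacZα cloning region flanked by T7 and T3 promoters are also annotated in the backbone.

The viral portion follows a third-generation, self-inactivating layout. An RSV promoter drives a truncated HIV-1 5' LTR, followed by the Ψ packaging signal with a gag fragment, the RRE for Rev-dependent export of the genomic RNA, a cPPT/CTS, and a ΔU3 3' LTR followed by an SV40 polyadenylation signal. Within the provirus, an SV40 early promoter/origin region drives puromycin N-acetyltransferase for selection of transduced cells. Downstream, the strong constitutive EF-1α promoter drives the FERD3L coding sequence, and a WPRE enhances transcript expression. The barcode is not annotated as a feature. The stated insert size is about 100 bp longer than the annotated coding sequence, so the barcode may lie in the flanking sequence, where a short U6 promoter fragment is detected, though the record does not state its position. The ORF was made by gene synthesis, and the depositor notes that the plasmid can recombine during propagation.
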