Addgene plasmid #143211: TFORF0391
Purpose: Lentiviral vector for overexpressing transcription factor ORFs with unique 24-bp barcodes. Barcodes facilitate identification of transcription factors in pooled screens.
Depositing lab: Feng Zhang. Depositing organization: Broad Institute. Publication: A transcription factor atlas of directed differentiation. Joung J, Ma S, Tay T, Geiger-Schuller KR, Kirchgatterer PC, Verdine VK, Guo B, Arias-Garcia MA, Allen WE, Singh A, Kuksenko O, Abudayyeh OO, Gootenberg JS, Fu Z, Macrae RK, Buenrostro JD, Regev A, Zhang F. Cell. 2023 Jan 5;186(1):209-229.e26. doi: 10.1016/j.cell.2022.11.026. PubMed 36608654.
Backbone
  Vector backbone: pLX_TRC317
  Backbone manufacturer: Broad Institute Genetic Perturbation Platform
  Backbone size w/o insert (bp): 8264
  Vector type: Mammalian Expression, Lentiviral
  Selectable markers: Puromycin
Growth in bacteria
  Bacterial resistance: Ampicillin, 100 μg/mL
  Growth temperature: 37°C
  Growth strain: NEB Stable
  Copy number: High Copy
Gene/Insert
  Gene/Insert name: FERD3L
  Species: H. sapiens (human)
  Insert size (bp): 602
  Entrez Gene: FERD3L (a.k.a. N-TWIST, NATO3, NTWIST, bHLHa31)
  Promoter: EF1a
  Cloning method: Unknown
  Sequencing primers: 5′ GGGTGGAGACTGAAGTTAGGCCAG; 3′ CACATAGCGTAAAAGGAGCAACATAG
Terms and licenses: Academic/Nonprofit Terms; Industry Terms: Not Available to Industry
Depositor comments: NM_152898,ENST00000275461 . The transcription factor ORF portion of this plasmid was synthesized by Genewiz. Please test multiple small colonies in case of plasmid recombination. To make this collection available in a timely manner, a portion of this collection was not fully sequenced by Addgene. If an Addgene verified full plasmid sequence is not available, please contact us prior to placing an order to request the full sequence.
How to cite: TFORF0391 was a gift from Feng Zhang (Addgene plasmid # 143211 ; http://n2t.net/addgene:143211 ; RRID:Addgene_143211)
