>Addgene plasmid #143211 | TFORF0391 | depositor partial sequence | sequence record 281771 | Insert
ACCGCCACCATGGCGGCCTATCCGGAGAGCTGCGTGGACACTACGGTGCTGGACTTCGTCGCAGACCTGT
CCCTGGCCTCCCCGAGACGCCCTCTCCTCTGCGACTTCGCACCCGGGGTCTCCTTGGGGGACCCAGCCCT
TGCGCTCCGAGAGGGAAGACCCAGGAGGATGGCGCGGTTTGAAGAGGGGGACCCAGAAGAAGAGGAGTGC
GAAGTGGACCAGGGGGACGGAGAAGAGGAGGAGGAAGAGGAGCGCGGAAGAGGTGTCTCCCTATTAGGCC
GCCCCAAGAGGAAAAGGGTGATCACCTACGCCCAGCGCCAGGCCGCCAACATCCGCGAAAGGAAGCGGAT
GTTCAACCTCAACGAGGCCTTTGACCAGCTGCGGAGGAAGGTGCCCACGTTTGCTTACGAGAAAAGGCTG
TCCCGGATCGAGACCCTCCGCCTGGCCATCGTCTATATCTCCTTCATGACCGAGCTCTTGGAGAGCTGTG
AGAAGAAGGAAAGCGGCTAGTAATGAACTAGTCCGTAACTTGAAAGTATTTCGATTTCTTGGCTTTATAT
ATCTTGTGGAAAGGACGATATCTATGTCTCAGCCGACGTGTC
