>Addgene plasmid #143211 | TFORF0391 | depositor partial sequence | sequence record 281772 | Barcode
TATCTATGTCTCAGCCGACGTGTC
